>Addgene plasmid #134425 | pFA6a-A1:hphMX4 | addgene full sequence | sequence record 271063 | Addgene NGS Result
GTGTCGGGGCTGGCTTAACTATGCGGCATCAGAGCAGATTGTACTGAGAGTGCACCATATGGACATATTG
TCGTTAGAACGCGGCTACAATTAATACATAACCTTATGTATCATACACATACGATTTAGGTGACACTATA
GAACGCGGCCGCCAGCTGAAGCTTCGTACGCTGCAGGTCGACGGATCCCCGGGTTAATTAAGGGGATAGC
CTGGACATGCTCGAGTGGTCTCTGATGTAAGGCGCGCCACTTCTAAATAAGCGAATTTCTTATGATTTAT
GATTTTTATTATTAAATAAGTTATAAAAAAAATAAGTGTATACAAATTTTAAAGTGACTCTTAGGTTTTA
AAACGAAAATTCTTATTCTTGAGTAACTCTTTCCTGTAGGTCAGGTTGCTTTCTCAGGTATAGTATGAGG
TCGCTCTTATTGACCACACCTCTACCGGCAGATCCGCTAGGGATAACAGGGTAATATAGATCTGTTTAGC
TTGCCTCGTCCCCGCCGGGTCACCCGGCCAGCGACATGGAGGCCCAGAATACCCTCCTTGACAGTCTTGA
CGTGCGCAGCTCAGGGGCATGATGTGACTGTCGCCCGTACATTTAGCCCATACATCCCCATGTATAATCA
TTTGCATCCATACATTTTGATGGCCGCACGGCGCGAAGCAAAAATTACGGCTCCTCGCTGCGGACCTGCG
AGCAGGGAAACGCTCCCCTCACAGACGCGTTGAATTGTCCCCACGCCGCGCCCCTGTAGAGAAATATAAA
AGGTTAGGATTTGCCACTGAGGTTCTTCTTTCATATACTTCCTTTTAAAATCTTGCTAGGATACAGTTCT
CACATCACATCCGAACATAAACAACCATGGGTAAAAAGCCTGAACTCACCGCGACGTCTGTCGAGAAGTT
TCTGATCGAAAAGTTCGACAGCGTCTCCGACCTGATGCAGCTCTCGGAGGGCGAAGAATCTCGTGCTTTC
AGCTTCGATGTAGGAGGGCGTGGATATGTCCTGCGGGTAAATAGCTGCGCCGATGGTTTCTACAAAGATC
GTTATGTTTATCGGCACTTTGCATCGGCCGCGCTCCCGATTCCGGAAGTGCTTGACATTGGGGAATTCAG
CGAGAGCCTGACCTATTGCATCTCCCGCCGTGCACAGGGTGTCACGTTGCAAGACCTGCCTGAAACCGAA
CTGCCCGCTGTTCTGCAGCCGGTCGCGGAGGCCATGGATGCGATCGCTGCGGCCGATCTTAGCCAGACGA
GCGGGTTCGGCCCATTCGGACCGCAAGGAATCGGTCAATACACTACATGGCGTGATTTCATATGCGCGAT
TGCTGATCCCCATGTGTATCACTGGCAAACTGTGATGGACGACACCGTCAGTGCGTCCGTCGCGCAGGCT
CTCGATGAGCTGATGCTTTGGGCCGAGGACTGCCCCGAAGTCCGGCACCTCGTGCACGCGGATTTCGGCT
CCAACAATGTCCTGACGGACAATGGCCGCATAACAGCGGTCATTGACTGGAGCGAGGCGATGTTCGGGGA
TTCCCAATACGAGGTCGCCAACATCTTCTTCTGGAGGCCGTGGTTGGCTTGTATGGAGCAGCAGACGCGC
TACTTCGAGCGGAGGCATCCGGAGCTTGCAGGATCGCCGCGGCTCCGGGCGTATATGCTCCGCATTGGTC
TTGACCAACTCTATCAGAGCTTGGTTGACGGCAATTTCGATGATGCAGCTTGGGCGCAGGGTCGATGCGA
CGCAATCGTCCGATCCGGAGCCGGGACTGTCGGGCGTACACAAATCGCCCGCAGAAGCGCGGCCGTCTGG
ACCGATGGCTGTGTAGAAGTACTCGCCGATAGTGGAAACCGACGCCCCAGCACTCGTCCGAGGGCAAAGG
AATAATCAGTACTGACAATAAAAAGATTCTTGTTTTCAAGAACTTGTCATTTGTATAGTTTTTTTATATT
GTAGTTGTTCTATTTTAATCAAATGTTAGCGTGATTTATATTTTTTTTCGCCTCGACATCATCTGCCCAG
ATGCGAAGTTAAGTGCGCAGAAAGTAATATCATGCGTCAATCGTATGTGAATGCTGGTCGCTATACTGCT
GTCGATTCGATACTAACGCCGCCATCCAGTGTCGAAAACGAGCTCGAATTCATCGATGATATCAGATCCA
CTAGTGGCCTATGCGGCCGCGGATCTGCCGGTCTCCCTATAGTGAGTCGTATTAATTTCGATAAGCCAGG
TTAACCTGCATTAATGAATCGGCCAACGCGCGGGGAGAGGCGGTTTGCGTATTGGGCGCTCTTCCGCTTC
CTCGCTCACTGACTCGCTGCGCTCGGTCGTTCGGCTGCGGCGAGCGGTATCAGCTCACTCAAAGGCGGTA
ATACGGTTATCCACAGAATCAGGGGATAACGCAGGAAAGAACATGTGAGCAAAAGGCCAGCAAAAGGCCA
GGAACCGTAAAAAGGCCGCGTTGCTGGCGTTTTTCCATAGGCTCCGCCCCCCTGACGAGCATCACAAAAA
TCGACGCTCAAGTCAGAGGTGGCGAAACCCGACAGGACTATAAAGATACCAGGCGTTTCCCCCTGGAAGC
TCCCTCGTGCGCTCTCCTGTTCCGACCCTGCCGCTTACCGGATACCTGTCCGCCTTTCTCCCTTCGGGAA
GCGTGGCGCTTTCTCATAGCTCACGCTGTAGGTATCTCAGTTCGGTGTAGGTCGTTCGCTCCAAGCTGGG
CTGTGTGCACGAACCCCCCGTTCAGCCCGACCGCTGCGCCTTATCCGGTAACTATCGTCTTGAGTCCAAC
CCGGTAAGACACGACTTATCGCCACTGGCAGCAGCCACTGGTAACAGGATTAGCAGAGCGAGGTATGTAG
GCGGTGCTACAGAGTTCTTGAAGTGGTGGCCTAACTACGGCTACACTAGAAGAACAGTATTTGGTATCTG
CGCTCTGCTGAAGCCAGTTACCTTCGGAAAAAGAGTTGGTAGCTCTTGATCCGGCAAACAAACCACCGCT
GGTAGCGGTGGTTTTTTTGTTTGCAAGCAGCAGATTACGCGCAGAAAAAAAGGATCTCAAGAAGATCCTT
TGATCTTTTCTACGGGGTCTGACGCTCAGTGGAACGAAAACTCACGTTAAGGGATTTTGGTCATGAGATT
ATCAAAAAGGATCTTCACCTAGATCCTTTTAAATTAAAAATGAAGTTTTAAATCAATCTAAAGTATATAT
GAGTAAACTTGGTCTGACAGTTACCAATGCTTAATCAGTGAGGCACCTATCTCAGCGATCTGTCTATTTC
GTTCATCCATAGTTGCCTGACTCCCCGTCGTGTAGATAACTACGATACGGGAGGGCTTACCATCTGGCCC
CAGTGCTGCAATGATACCGCGAGACCCACGCTCACCGGCTCCAGATTTATCAGCAATAAACCAGCCAGCC
GGAAGGGCCGAGCGCAGAAGTGGTCCTGCAACTTTATCCGCCTCCATCCAGTCTATTAATTGTTGCCGGG
AAGCTAGAGTAAGTAGTTCGCCAGTTAATAGTTTGCGCAACGTTGTTGCCATTGCTACAGGCATCGTGGT
GTCACGCTCGTCGTTTGGTATGGCTTCATTCAGCTCCGGTTCCCAACGATCAAGGCGAGTTACATGATCC
CCCATGTTGTGCAAAAAAGCGGTTAGCTCCTTCGGTCCTCCGATCGTTGTCAGAAGTAAGTTGGCCGCAG
TGTTATCACTCATGGTTATGGCAGCACTGCATAATTCTCTTACTGTCATGCCATCCGTAAGATGCTTTTC
TGTGACTGGTGAGTACTCAACCAAGTCATTCTGAGAATAGTGTATGCGGCGACCGAGTTGCTCTTGCCCG
GCGTCAATACGGGATAATACCGCGCCACATAGCAGAACTTTAAAAGTGCTCATCATTGGAAAACGTTCTT
CGGGGCGAAAACTCTCAAGGATCTTACCGCTGTTGAGATCCAGTTCGATGTAACCCACTCGTGCACCCAA
CTGATCTTCAGCATCTTTTACTTTCACCAGCGTTTCTGGGTGAGCAAAAACAGGAAGGCAAAATGCCGCA
AAAAAGGGAATAAGGGCGACACGGAAATGTTGAATACTCATACTCTTCCTTTTTCAATATTATTGAAGCA
TTTATCAGGGTTATTGTCTCATGAGCGGATACATATTTGAATGTATTTAGAAAAATAAACAAATAGGGGT
TCCGCGCACATTTCCCCGAAAAGTGCCACCTGACGTCTAAGAAACCATTATTATCATGACATTAACCTAT
AAAAATAGGCGTATCACGAGGCCCTTTCGTCTCGCGCGTTTCGGTGATGACGGTGAAAACCTCTGACACA
TGCAGCTCCCGGAGACGGTCACAGCTTGTCTGTAAGCGGATGCCGGGAGCAGACAAGCCCGTCAGGGCGC
GTCAGCGGGTGTTGGCGG
Features (pLannotate 1.2.2; 11 found; start..end, strand, type, name):
     10..61      +  misc_feature   bom (fragment): basis of mobility region from pBR322
    124..142     +  promoter       SP6 promoter: promoter for bacteriophage SP6 RNA polymerase
    261..448     +  terminator     ADH1 terminator: S. cerevisiae ADH1; transcription terminator for the S. cerevisiae alcohol dehydrogenase 1 (ADH1) gene
    523..2098    +  gene           hphMX6: yeast selectable marker conferring hygromycin resistance
   1901..2098    +  terminator     TEF terminator: Ashbya gossypii TEF terminator
   2206..2224    -  promoter       T7 promoter: promoter for bacteriophage T7 RNA polymerase
   2246..2299    -  CDS            lacI (fragment): lac repressor; lacI; The lac repressor binds to the lac operator to inhibit transcription in E. coli. This inhibition can be relieved by adding lactose or isopropyl-β-D-thiogalactopyranoside (IPTG).
   2482..3070    -  rep_origin     ori: high-copy-number ColE1/pMB1/pBR322/pUC origin of replication
   3241..4101    -  CDS            AmpR: β-lactamase; bla; confers resistance to ampicillin, carbenicillin, and related antibiotics
   4102..4206    -  promoter       AmpR promoter: bla
   4301..4336    +  CDS            rop (fragment): Rop protein, which maintains plasmids at low copy number; rop
