[The description below was written by a language model from this plasmid's Addgene catalogue record and pLannotate feature annotations shown in this document.]
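Description:
pFA6a-A1:hphMX4 is a template plasmid from the pFA6a family used for PCR-based chromosomal tagging in budding yeast. It is not designed to replicate in yeast: the annotated features include no yeast origin or centromere. Instead it is maintained in E. coli through a high-copy ColE1/pUC-type origin with ampicillin selection (β-lactamase under its own promoter), and it serves as the source of a linear tagging cassette. Short fragments of bom, lacI and rop, together with flanking SP6 and T7 promoters, are remnants of the cloning backbone and have no evident role in the tagging function.

The payload is a synthetic A1 peptide tag cloned between PacI and AscI sites, both of which are retained, so the tag module can be exchanged. The tag itself was not picked up by the automated annotation, but it presumably sits in the unannotated stretch upstream of the S. cerevisiae ADH1 terminator. That terminator supplies transcription termination for the tagged gene once the cassette is integrated. Downstream lies the hygromycin resistance marker, with the hph coding region in an MX-type cassette ending in the Ashbya gossypii TEF terminator. The annotation tool labels it hphMX6, whereas the catalogue names it hphMX4.

In use, the tag–terminator–marker module is amplified with primers carrying homology to the 3′ end of a target gene. It is then integrated by homologous recombination to fuse A1 in frame to the C-terminus of the endogenous protein, and integrants are selected on hygromycin. According to the associated publication title, the plasmid belongs to a suite of peptide-tagging vectors intended for epitope-targeted enzymatic functionalization of yeast proteins. The record does not specify which enzyme recognizes the A1 tag.
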