Addgene plasmid #134425: pFA6a-A1:hphMX4
Purpose: PCR-based C-terminal A1 tag
Depositing lab: Robert Tomko. Depositing organization: Florida State University, Tallahassee. Publication: A suite of PCR-based peptide tagging plasmids to permit epitope-targeted enzymatic functionalization of yeast proteins. Nemec AA, Tomko RJ Jr. Yeast. 2020 May 13. doi: 10.1002/yea.3471. PubMed 32401365.
Backbone
  Vector backbone: pFA6a-hphMX4
  Vector type: PCR-based tagging in yeast
  Selectable markers: Hygromycin
Growth in bacteria
  Bacterial resistance: Ampicillin, 100 μg/mL
  Growth temperature: 37°C
  Growth strain: DH5alpha
  Copy number: High Copy
Gene/Insert
  Gene/Insert name: A1
  Species: Synthetic
  Cloning method: Restriction Enzyme; 5′ cloning site PacI (not destroyed); 3′ cloning site AscI (not destroyed)
Terms and licenses: Academic/Nonprofit Terms; Industry Terms
How to cite: pFA6a-A1:hphMX4 was a gift from Robert Tomko (Addgene plasmid # 134425 ; http://n2t.net/addgene:134425 ; RRID:Addgene_134425)
